>Addgene plasmid #91296 | pHH0103_SH3D21-1/3 | addgene full sequence | sequence record 191125 | Addgene NGS Result
CATTAACCTATAAAAATAGGCGTATCACGAGGCCCTTTCGTCTTCAAGAATTCCCGACACCATCGAATGG
TGCAAAACCTTTCGCGGTATGGCATGATAGCGCCCGGAAGAGAGTCAATTCAGGGTGGTGAATGTGAAAC
CAGTAACGTTATACGATGTCGCAGAGTATGCCGGTGTCTCTTATCAGACCGTTTCCCGCGTGGTGAACCA
GGCCAGCCACGTTTCTGCGAAAACGCGGGAAAAAGTGGAAGCGGCGATGGCGGAGCTGAATTACATTCCC
AACCGCGTGGCACAACAACTGGCGGGCAAACAGTCGTTGCTGATTGGCGTTGCCACCTCCAGTCTGGCCC
TGCACGCGCCGTCGCAAATTGTCGCGGCGATTAAATCTCGCGCCGATCAACTGGGTGCCAGCGTGGTGGT
GTCGATGGTAGAACGAAGCGGCGTCGAAGCCTGTAAAGCGGCGGTGCACAATCTTCTCGCGCAACGCGTC
AGTGGGCTGATCATTAACTATCCGCTGGATGACCAGGATGCCATTGCTGTGGAAGCTGCCTGCACTAATG
TTCCGGCGTTATTTCTTGATGTCTCTGACCAGACACCCATCAACAGTATTATTTTCTCCCATGAAGACGG
TACGCGACTGGGCGTGGAGCATCTGGTCGCATTGGGTCACCAGCAAATCGCGCTGTTAGCGGGCCCATTA
AGTTCTGTCTCGGCGCGTCTGCGTCTGGCTGGCTGGCATAAATATCTCACTCGCAATCAAATTCAGCCGA
TAGCGGAACGGGAAGGCGACTGGAGTGCCATGTCCGGTTTTCAACAAACCATGCAAATGCTGAATGAGGG
CATCGTTCCCACTGCGATGCTGGTTGCCAACGATCAGATGGCGCTGGGCGCAATGCGCGCCATTACCGAG
TCCGGGCTGCGCGTTGGTGCGGATATCTCGGTAGTGGGATACGACGATACCGAAGACAGCTCATGTTATA
TCCCGCCGTTAACCACCATCAAACAGGATTTTCGCCTGCTGGGGCAAACCAGCGTGGACCGCTTGCTGCA
ACTCTCTCAGGGCCAGGCGGTGAAGGGCAATCAGCTGTTGCCCGTCTCACTGGTGAAAAGAAAAACCACC
CTGGCGCCCAATACGCAAACCGCCTCTCCCCGCGCGTTGGCCGATTCATTAATGCAGCTGGCACGACAGG
TTTCCCGACTGGAAAGCGGGCAGTGAGCGCAACGCAATTAATGTAAGTTAGCTCACTCATTAGGCACAAT
TCTCATGTTTGACAGCTTATCATCGACTGCACGGTGCACCAATGCTTCTGGCGTCAGGCAGCCATCGGAA
GCTGTGGTATGGCTGTGCAGGTCGTAAATCACTGCATAATTCGTGTCGCTCAAGGCGCACTCCCGTTCTG
GATAATGTTTTTTGCGCCGACATCATAACGGTTCTGGCAAATATTCTGAAATGAGCTGTTGACAATTAAT
CATCGGCTCGTATAATGTGTGGAATTGTGAGCGGATAACAATTTCACACAGGAAACAGCCAGTCCGTTTA
GGTGTTTTCACGAGCACTTCACCAACAAGGACCATAGATTATGAAAATCGAAGAACACCATCACCATCAC
CATTCCAGCGGTAAGCTTATGTCCCCTATACTAGGTTATTGGAAAATTAAGGGCCTTGTGCAACCCACTC
GACTTCTTTTGGAATATCTTGAAGAAAAATATGAAGAGCATTTGTATGAGCGCGATGAAGGTGATAAATG
GCGAAACAAAAAGTTTGAATTGGGTTTGGAGTTTCCCAATCTTCCTTATTATATTGATGGTGATGTTAAA
TTAACACAGTCTATGGCCATCATACGTTATATAGCTGACAAGCACAACATGTTGGGTGGTTGTCCAAAAG
AGCGTGCAGAGATTTCAATGCTTGAAGGAGCGGTTTTGGATATTAGATACGGTGTTTCGAGAATTGCATA
TAGTAAAGACTTTGAAACTCTCAAAGTTGATTTTCTTAGCAAGCTACCTGAAATGCTGAAAATGTTCGAA
GATCGTTTATGTCATAAAACATATTTAAATGGTGATCATGTAACCCATCCTGACTTCATGTTGTATGACG
CTCTTGATGTTGTTTTATACATGGACCCAATGTGCCTGGATGCGTTCCCAAAATTAGTTTGTTTTAAAAA
ACGTATTGAAGCTATCCCACAAATTGATAAGTACTTGAAATCCAGCAAGTATATAGCATGGCCTTTGCAG
GGCTGGCAAGCCACGTTTGGTGGTGGCGACCATCCTCCAAAATCGGATCTGGAAGTTCTGTTCCAGGGGC
CCCTGTCCAGCGGTCTGGTTCCGCGTGGTTCCGGTACCGCGGCCCAGCCGGCCGAAGTCCTGGTCCTGGC
GGGTTATCGTGCTCAGAAAGAAGATGAACTGTCCCTGGCTCCGGGTGATGTGGTCCGTCAAGTCCGTTGG
GTGCCGGCACGTGGTTGGCTGCGTGGTGAATTTGGCGGTCGTTATGGCCTGTTCCCGGAACGCCTGGTTC
AGGAAATTCCGGCGGCCGCATA
[142 nt withheld, positions 2543-2684]
C
[98 nt withheld, positions 2686-2783]
AGTTTGTACTGGTGACGAAACTCAGTGTCTAGCTAGAGTGGC
[149 nt withheld, positions 2826-2974]
T
[41 nt withheld, positions 2976-3016]
T
[62 nt withheld, positions 3018-3079]
A
[35 nt withheld, positions 3081-3115]
CCTCCCTCAATCGGTTGAATGTCGCCCTTTTGTCTTTGGCGCTGGTAAACCATATGAA
[86 nt withheld, positions 3174-3259]
T
[54 nt withheld, positions 3261-3314]
CTAGCGCCGCCCTATACCTTGTCTGCCTCCCCGCGTTGCGTCGCGGTGCATGGAGCCGGGCCACCTCGAC
CTGAATGGAAGCCGGCGGCACCTCGCTAACGGATTCACCACTCCAAGAATTGGAGCCAATCAATTCTTGC
GGAGAACTGTGAATGCGCAAACCAACCCTTGGCAGAACATATCCATCGCGTCCGCCATCTCCAGCAGCCG
CACGCGGCGCATCTCGGGCAGCGTTGGGTCCTGGCCACGGGTGCGCATGATCGTGCTCCTGTCGTTGAGG
ACCCGGCTAGGCTGGCGGGGTTGCCTTACTGGTTAGCAGAATGAATCACCGATACGCGAGCGAACGTGAA
GCGACTGCTGCTGCAAAACGTCTGCGACCTGAGCAACAACATGAATGGTCTTCGGTTTCCGTGTTTCGTA
AAGTCTGGAAACGCGGAAGTCAGCGCCCTGCACCATTATGTTCCGGATCTGCATCGCAGGATGCTGCTGG
CTACCCTGTGGAACACCTACATCTGTATTAACGAAGCGCTGGCATTGACCCTGAGTGATTTTTCTCTGGT
CCCGCCGCATCCATACCGCCAGTTGTTTACCCTCACAACGTTCCAGTAACCGGGCATGTTCATCATCAGT
AACCCGTATCGTGAGCATCCTCTCTCGTTTCATCGGTATCATTACCCCCATGAACAGAAATCCCCCTTAC
ACGGAGGCATCAGTGACCAAACAGGAAAAAACCGCCCTTAACATGGCCCGCTTTATCAGAAGCCAGACAT
TAACGCTTCTGGAGAAACTCAACGAGCTGGACGCGGATGAACAGGCAGACATCTGTGAATCGCTTCACGA
CCACGCTGATGAGCTTTACCGCAGGATCCGCGAAATTGTAAGCGTTAATATTTTGTTAAAATTCGCGTTA
AATTTTTGTTAAATCAGCTCATTTTTTAACCAATAGGCCGAAATCGGCAAAATCCCTTATAAATCAAAAG
AATAGACCGAGATAGGGT
[37 nt withheld, positions 4313-4349]
AAAGAACGTGGACTCCAACGTCAAAGG
[49 nt withheld, positions 4377-4425]
T
[91 nt withheld, positions 4427-4517]
G
[124 nt withheld, positions 4519-4642]
CGCGGATCCTGCCTCGCGCGTTTCGGTGATGACGGTGAAAACCTCTGACACATGCAGCTCCCGGAGACGG
TCACAGCTTGTCTGTAAGCGGATGCCGGGAGCAGACAAGCCCGTCAGGGCGCGTCAGCGGGTGTTGGCGG
GTGTCGGGGCGCAGCCATGACCCAGTCACGTAGCGATAGCGGAGTGTATACTGGCTTAACTATGCGGCAT
CAGAGCAGATTGTACTGAGAGTGCACCATATGCGGTGTGAAATACCGCACAGATGCGTAAGGAGAAAATA
CCGCATCAGGCGCTCTTCCGCTTCCTCGCTCACTGACTCGCTGCGCTCGGTCGTTCGGCTGCGGCGAGCG
GTATCAGCTCACTCAAAGGCGGTAATACGGTTATCCACAGAATCAGGGGATAACGCAGGAAAGAACATGT
GAGCAAAAGGCCAGCAAAAGGCCAGGAACCGTAAAAAGGCCGCGTTGCTGGCGTTTTTCCATAGGCTCCG
CCCCCCTGACGAGCATCACAAAAATCGACGCTCAAGTCAGAGGTGGCGAAACCCGACAGGACTATAAAGA
TACCAGGGTTTCCCCCTGGAAGCTCCCTCGTGCGCTCTCCTGTTCCGACCCTGCCGCTTACCGGATACCT
GTCCGCCTTTCTCCCTTCGGGAAGCGTGGCGCTTTCTCATAGCTCACGCTGTAGGTATCTCAGTTCGGTG
TAGGTCGTTCGCTCCAAGCTGGGCTGTGTGCACGAACCCCCCGTTCAGCCCGACCGCTGCGCCTTATCCG
GTAACTATCGTCTTGAGTCCAACCCGGTAAGACACGACTTATCGCCACTGGCAGCAGCCACTGGTAACAG
GATTAGCAGAGCGAGGTATGTAGGCGGTGCTACAGAGTTCTTGAAGTGGTGGCCTAACTACGGCTACACT
AGAAGGACAGTATTTGGTATCTGCGCTCTGCTGAAGCCAGTTACCTTCGGAAAAAGAGTTGGTAGCTCTT
GATCCGGCAAACAAACCACCGCTGGTAGCGGTGGTTTTTTTGTTTGCAAGCAGCAGATTACGCGCAGAAA
AAAAGGATCTCAAGAAGATCCTTTGATCTTTTCTACGGGGTCTGACGCTCAGTGGAACGAAAACTCACGT
TAAGGGATTTTGGTCATGAGATTATCAAAAAGGATCTTCACCTAGATCCTTTTAAATTAAAAATGAAGTT
TTAAATCAATCTAAAGTATATATGAGTAAACTTGGTCTGACAGTTACCAATGCTTAATCAGTGAGGCACC
TATCTCAGCGATCTGTCTATTTCGTTCATCCATAGTTGCCTGACTCCCCGTCGTGTAGATAACTACGATA
CGGGAGGGCTTACCATCTGGCCCCAGTGCTGCAATGATACCGCGAGACCCACGCTCACCGGCTCCAGATT
TATCAGCAATAAACCAGCCAGCCGGAAGGGCCGAGCGCAGAAGTGGTCCTGCAACTTTATCCGCCTCCAT
CCAGTCTATTAATTGTTGCCGGGAAGCTAGAGTAAGTAGTTCGCCAGTTAATAGTTTGCGCAACGTTGTT
GCCATTGCTGCAGGCATCGTGGTGTCACGCTCGTCGTTTGGTATGGCTTCATTCAGCTCCGGTTCCCAAC
GATCAAGGCGAGTTACATGATCCCCCATGTTGTGCAAAAAAGCGGTTAGCTCCTTCGGTCCTCCGATCGT
TGTCAGAAGTAAGTTGGCCGCAGTGTTATCACTCATGGTTATGGCAGCACTGCATAATTCTCTTACTGTC
ATGCCATCCGTAAGATGCTTTTCTGTGACTGGTGAGTACTCAACCAAGTCATTCTGAGAATAGTGTATGC
GGCGACCGAGTTGCTCTTGCCCGGCGTCAACACGGGATAATACCGCGCCACATAGCAGAACTTTAAAAGT
GCTCATCATTGGAAAACGTTCTTCGGGGCGAAAACTCTCAAGGATCTTACCGCTGTTGAGATCCAGTTCG
ATGTAACCCACTCGTGCACCCAACTGATCTTCAGCATCTTTTACTTTCACCAGCGTTTCTGGGTGAGCAA
AAACAGGAAGGCAAAATGCCGCAAAAAAGGGAATAAGGGCGACACGGAAATGTTGAATACTCATACTCTT
CCTTTTTCAATATTATTGAAGCATTTATCAGGGTTATTGTCTCATGAGCGGATACATATTTGAATGTATT
TAGAAAAATAAACAAATAGGGGTTCCGCGCACATTTCCCCGAAAAGTGCCACCTGACGTCTAAGAAACCA
TTATTATCATGA
Features (pLannotate 1.2.2; 20 found; start..end, strand, type, name):
     56..133     +  promoter       lacIq promoter: lacI (mutant); In the lacIq allele, a single base change in the promoter boosts expression of the lacI gene about 10-fold.
    134..1216    +  CDS            lacI: lac repressor; lacI; The lac repressor binds to the lac operator to inhibit transcription in E. coli. This inhibition can be relieved by adding lactose or isopropyl-β-D-thiogalactopyranoside (IPTG).
   1229..1250    +  protein_bind   CAP binding site: CAP binding activates transcription in the presence of cAMP. E. coli catabolite activator protein
   1269..1286    +  promoter       tet promoter (fragment): E. coli promoter for tetracycline efflux protein gene
   1459..1487    +  promoter       tac promoter: strong E. coli promoter; hybrid between the trp and lac UV5 promoters
   1495..1511    +  protein_bind   lac operator: The lac repressor binds to the lac operator to inhibit transcription in E. coli. This inhibition can be relieved by adding lactose or isopropyl-β-D-thiogalactopyranoside (IPTG). lac repressor encoded by lacI
   1596..1613    +  CDS            6xHis: 6xHis affinity tag
   1629..2282    +  CDS            GST26_SCHJA: Experimental evidence at protein level: Swiss-Prot protein existence level 1. GST isoenzymes appear to play a central role in the parasite detoxification system. Other functions are also suspected including a role in increasing the solubility of haematin in the parasite gut. From Schistosoma japonicum (Blood fluke).
   2547..2594    +  terminator     fd terminator (sequence withheld): central terminator from bacteriophage fd (Otsuka and Kunisawa, 1982)
   2599..2811    +  CDS            M13 gene III (fragment) (sequence partly withheld): pIII; III; minor coat protein
   2826..3296    +  CDS            M13 gene III (fragment) (sequence partly withheld): pIII; III; minor coat protein
   3318..3388    +  CDS            TcR (fragment): tetracycline efflux protein; tet; confers resistance to tetracycline
   3630..4010    -  CDS            YPB1_ECOLX: Protein predicted: Swiss-Prot protein existence level 4. From Escherichia coli.
   4027..4178    +  CDS            rop (fragment): Rop protein, which maintains plasmids at low copy number; rop
   4214..4642    -  rep_origin     f1 ori (sequence partly withheld): f1 bacteriophage origin of replication; arrow indicates direction of (+) strand synthesis
   4651..4690    +  CDS            rop (fragment): Rop protein, which maintains plasmids at low copy number; rop
   4792..4932    +  misc_feature   bom: basis of mobility region from pBR322
   5118..5705    -  rep_origin     ori: high-copy-number ColE1/pMB1/pBR322/pUC origin of replication
   5876..6736    -  CDS            AmpR: β-lactamase; bla; confers resistance to ampicillin, carbenicillin, and related antibiotics
   6737..6841    -  promoter       AmpR promoter: bla
