[The description below was written by a language model from this plasmid's Addgene catalogue record and pLannotate feature annotations shown in this document.]
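Description:
pHH0103_SH3D21-1/3 is a bacterial expression plasmid for producing and purifying a human SH3 domain in E. coli. It is built on the pHH0103 backbone, and the sequenced record is about 6.9 kb. The insert is a 189 bp fragment of human SH3D21 (also known as C1orf113), cloned between SfiI and NotI sites. The name suggests it is the first of three SH3 domains in that protein, though the record does not say so explicitly. The plasmid belongs to a collection used to survey the binding specificities of the human SH3 domain family.

Expression is driven by the hybrid tac promoter, which is controlled by a downstream lac operator. The plasmid carries its own lacI gene under the lacIq promoter, so transcription is tightly repressed until it is induced with IPTG. Downstream of the promoter lie a 6xHis tag and the Schistosoma japonicum glutathione S-transferase coding sequence. The SH3 insert itself is not annotated, but the unannotated gap between GST and the fd terminator is where it would be expected. This would yield a His-GST–SH3 fusion that can be purified on nickel or glutathione resin.

Beyond the terminator are fragments of M13 gene III, which, together with the f1 origin, point to a phagemid ancestry for the backbone. These fragments are probably not part of the expressed product. The plasmid replicates from a ColE1/pBR322-type origin, with a bom site and a rop gene interrupted by the f1 origin, and the catalogue lists it as low copy. Selection is by ampicillin through β-lactamase. Only remnants of the tetracycline resistance gene and its promoter remain.
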