Addgene plasmid #91296: pHH0103_SH3D21-1/3
Purpose: Protein expression and purification of human SH3 domain construct SH3D21-1/3
Depositing lab: Sachdev Sidhu. Depositing organization: University of Toronto. Publication: Comprehensive Analysis of the Human SH3 Domain Family Reveals a Wide Variety of Non-canonical Specificities. Teyra J, Huang H, Jain S, Guan X, Dong A, Liu Y, Tempel W, Min J, Tong Y, Kim PM, Bader GD, Sidhu SS. Structure. 2017 Oct 3;25(10):1598-1610.e3. doi: 10.1016/j.str.2017.07.017. Epub 2017 Sep 7. PubMed 28890361.
Backbone
  Vector backbone: pHH0103
  Vector type: Bacterial Expression
Growth in bacteria
  Bacterial resistance: Ampicillin, 100 μg/mL
  Growth temperature: 37°C
  Growth strain: DH5alpha
  Copy number: Low Copy
Gene/Insert
  Gene/Insert name: SH3D21-1/3
  Species: H. sapiens (human)
  Insert size (bp): 189
  Entrez Gene: SH3D21 (a.k.a. C1orf113, FLJ22938)
  Cloning method: Restriction Enzyme; 5′ cloning site Sfi1 (unknown if destroyed); 3′ cloning site Not1 (unknown if destroyed)
Terms and licenses: Academic/Nonprofit Terms; Industry Terms: Not Available to Industry
How to cite: pHH0103_SH3D21-1/3 was a gift from Sachdev Sidhu (Addgene plasmid # 91296 ; http://n2t.net/addgene:91296 ; RRID:Addgene_91296)
