>Addgene plasmid #91296 | pHH0103_SH3D21-1/3 | depositor partial sequence | sequence record 175784 | insert sequence
GGCCCAGCCGGCCGAAGTCCTGGTCCTGGCGGGTTATCGTGCTCAGAAAGAAGATGAACTGTCCCTGGCT
CCGGGTGATGTGGTCCGTCAAGTCCGTTGGGTGCCGGCACGTGGTTGGCTGCGTGGTGAATTTGGCGGTC
GTTATGGCCTGTTCCCGGAACGCCTGGTTCAGGAAATTCCGGCGGCCGC
